>Addgene plasmid #153639 | pGBW-m4252967 | addgene full sequence | sequence record 300603 | Ginkgo NGS Result
GATCTGGCTACACTCGATCAGCAGTTAGATAATAAAATCGCTATCCATCGAAGATGGATGTGTGTTGGTT
TTTTGTGTGTGTAACGCAACGATTGATAGCATAACCCCTTGGGGCCTCTAAACGGGTCTTGAGGGGTTTT
TTGAATTGAGAGGTAGCTGAAGCTGCTGTTATGACCACTAGAGGGAAGAAGATACCTGTGGAGCTAATGG
TCCAAGATGTCGGGAGCCGCGATCGCTGCCAAAAAGGTAAGCTGACGATAGCTGACGAGATTCGATGCCC
GACGAGCAAATGAGCGCCACGGCTGTTCGCGTAAGCTCGAAACGACGGAGATTCGATAGAGCCAGAGTCG
AGTTTAAACGATTCGGGATCTTAAGGATAAATTTCTGGTAAGGAGGACACGTATGGAAGTGGGCAAGTTG
GGGAAGCCGTATCCGTTGCTGAATCTGGCATATGTGGGAGTATAAGACGCGCAGCGTCGCATCAGGCATT
TTTTTCTGCGCCAATGCACCTAGAATCGGTTACCAATGCTTAATCAGTGAGGCACCTATCTCAGCGATCT
GTCTATTTCGTTCATCCATAGTTGCCTGACTCCCCGTCGTGTAGATAACTACGATACGGGAGGGCTTACC
ATCTGGCCCCAGTGCTGCAATGATACCGCGAGACCCACGCTCACCGGCTCCAGATTTATCAGCAATAAAC
CAGCCAGCCGGAAGGGCCGAGCGCAGAAGTGGTCCTGCAACTTTATCCGCCTCCATCCAGTCTATCAACT
GTTGCCGGGAAGCTAGAGTAAGTAGTTCGCCAGTTAATAGTTTACGCAAGGTTGTTGCCATTGCTACAGG
CATCGTGGTGTCACGCTCGTCGTTTGGTATGGCTTCATTCAGCTCCGGTTCCCAACGATCAAGGCGAGTT
ACATGATCCCCCATGTTGTGCAAAAAAGCGGTTAGCTCCTTCGGTCCTCCAATCGTTGTCAGAAGTAAGT
TGGCCGCAGTGTTATCACTCATGGTTATGGCAGCACTGCATAATTCTCTTACTGTCATGCCATCCGTAAG
ATGCTTTTCTGTGACTGGTGAATACTCAACCAAGTCATTCTGAGAATAGTGTATGCGGCGACCGAGTTGC
TCTTGCCCGGCGTCAATACGGGATAATACCGCGCCACATAGCAGAACTTTAAAAGTGCTCATCATTGGAA
AGCGTTCTTCGGGGCGAAAACTCTCAAGGATCTTACCGCTGTTGAGATCCAGTTCGATGTAACCCACTCG
CGCACCCAACTGATCTTCAGCATCTTTTACTTTCACCAGCGTTTCTGGGTGAGCAAAAACAGGAAGGCAA
AATGCCGCAAAAAAGGGAATAAGGGCGACACGGAAATGTTGAATACTCATGCGAAAGCCTCCTGCTGATC
CTGTCTCTTGATAGATGTTTGCAAAAGCTAGGACTCGATTATACGTTGACCGATCAGACTATCAATATCT
AGGTTTAAACAGATCGGTACGCTGCCGTGACCAGGCTTGAGTACAATATCTGACGATTGGACTTCCTGGG
TCCCAAGCTGGATTCCGACTGGCTGACTGCCAAGCAACGATATGGATCGTCGAGACTCGCACTGAGAGGA
TCGTTCTCGGTACACCAGGCGCGCCTAGCGTTACACACACAAAAAACCAACACACATCCATCTTCGATGG
ATAGCGATTTTATTATCTAAGACTAGGCTTACATACTAGCTTATTCCTTTGCCCTCGGACGAGTGCTGGG
GCGTCGGTTTCCACTATCGGCGAGTACTTCTACACAGCCATCGGTCCAGACGGCGGCGCTTCTGCGGGCG
ATTTGTGTACGCCCGACAGTCCCGGCTCCGGATCGGACGATTGCGTCGCATCGACCCTGCGCCCAAGCTG
CATCATCGAAATTGCCGTCAACCAAGCTCTGATAGAGTTGGTCAAGACCAATGCGGAGCATATACGCCCG
GAGCCGGGGCGATCCTGCAAGCTCCGGATGCCTCCGCTCGAAGTAGCGCGTCTGCTGCTCCATACAAGCC
AACCACGGCCTCCAGAAGAAGATGTTGGCGACCTCGTATTGGGAATCCCCGAACATCGCCTCGCTCCAGT
CAATGACCGCTGTTATGCGGCCATTGTCCGTCAGGACATTGTTGGAGCCGAAATCCGCGTGCACGAGGTG
CCGGACTTCGGGGCAGTCCTCGGCCCAAAGCATCAGCTCATCGAGAGCCTGCGCGACGGACGCACTGACG
GTGTCGTCCATCACAGTTTGCCAGTGATACACATGGGGATCAGCAATCGCGCATATGAAATCACGCCATG
TAGTGTATTGACCGATTCCTTGCGGTCCGAATGGGCCGAACCCGCTCGTCTGGCTAAGATCGGCGGCAGC
GATGGCATCCATTGCCTCCGCGACCGGCTGCAGAACAGCGGGCAGTTCGGTTTCAGGCAGGTCTTGCAAC
GTGACACCCTGTGCACGGCGGGAGATGCAATAGGTCAGGCTCTCGCTGAACTCCCCAATGTCAAGCACTT
CCGGAATCGGGAGCGCGGCGGATGCAAAGTGCCGATAAACATAACGATCTTTGTAGAAACCATCGGCGCA
GCTATTTACCCGCAGGACATATCCACGCCCTCCTACATCGAAGCTGAAAGCACGAGATTCTTCGCCCTCC
GAGAGCTGCATCAGGTCGGAGACGCTGTCGAACTTTTCGATCAGAAACTTCTCGACAGACGTCGCGGTGA
GTTCAGGCTTTTTACCCATGTTGTCTAACAAAAAAGCCAAAAACGGCCAGAATTTAGCGGACAATTTACA
AGTCTAACACTGAAAATTACATATTGACCCAAATGATTACATTTCAAAAGGTGCCTAAAAAACTTCACAA
AACACACTCGCCAACCCCGAGCGCATAGTTCAAAACCGGAGCTTCAGCTACTTAAGAAGATAGGTACATA
AAACCGACCAAAGAAACTGACGCCTCACTTATCCCTCCCCTCACCAGAGGTCCGGCGCCTGTCGATTCAG
GAGAGCCTACCCTAGGCCCGAACCCTGCGTCCTGCGACGGAGAAAAGCCTACCGCACACCTACCGGCTGG
TGGCCCCACCCTGCATTATAAGCCAACAGAACGGGTGACGTCACGACACGACGAGGGCGCGCGCTCCCAA
AGGTACGGGTGCACTGCCCAACGGCACCGCCATAACTGCCGCCCCCGCAACAGACGACAAACCGAGTTCT
CCAGTCAGTGACAAACTTCACGTCAGGGTCCCCAGATGGTGCCCAGCCCATCTCACCCGAATAAGAGCTT
TCCCGCATTAGCGAAGGGCTCAAGACCTTGGGTTCTTGCCGCCCACCATGCCCCCCACCTTGTTTCAACG
ACCTCACAGCCCGCCTCACAAGCGTCTTCCATTCAAGACTCGGGAACAGCCGCCATTTTGCTGCGCTCCC
CCCAACCCCCAGTTCAGGGCAACCTTGCTCGCGGACCCAGACTACAGCCCTTGGCGGTCTCTCCACACGC
TTCCGTCCCACCGAGCGGCCCGGCGGCCACGAAAGCCCCGGCCAGCCCAGCAGCCCGCTACTCACCAAGT
GACGATCACAGCGATCCACAAACAAGAACCGCGACCCAAATCCCGGCTGCGACGGAACTAGCTGTGCCAC
ACCCGGCGCGTCCTTATATAATCATCGGCGTTCACCGCCCCACGGAGATCCCTCCGCAGAATCGCCGAGA
AGGGACTACTTTTCCTCGCCTGTTCCGCTCTCTGGAAAGAAAACCAGTGCCCTAGAGTCACCCAAGTCCC
GTCCTAAAATGTCCTTCTGCTGATACTGGGGTTCTAAGGCCGAGTCTTATGAGCAGCGGGCCGCTGTCCT
GAGCGTCCGGGCGGAAGGATCAGGACGCTCCTGCGCCCTTCGTCTGACGTGGCAGCGCTCGCCGTGACGA
GGGGGGCGCCCGCGGGAGGCGCCAAAACCCGGCGCGGAGGCCAGGCGCGCCCCGATTTCGATATTCCTCG
GATCTCGGATAGATCGGGATTGAGGATGTAGGTTGAACTTCTCTCGGGTGATCCCGATCTCGGATATTCG
GGATTGGAGTAATACCTGGCGATAGGCGCTGCCAAGCAATAGCCAAGGCGCAAGGCCGGCCAAGAGACTT
GCGATAGTTCGTTCGAGAGGTAGCCTGCAAGATGGATCGGACGAAAGGTTTGAAGATTTTCCGACGAGGG
CCTTGGAGAGTTCGGAAATTTAAATGCAACTATGGATGAACGAAATAGACAGATCGCTGAGATAGGTGCC
TCACTGATTAAGCATTGGTAACTGTCAGACCAAGTTTACTCATATATACTTTAGATTGATTTAAAACTTC
ATTTTTAATTTAAAAGGATCTAGGTGAAGATCCTTTTTGATAATCTCATGACCAAAATCCCTTAACGTGA
GTTTTCGTTCCACTGAGCGTCAGACCCCGTAGAAAAGATCAAAGGATCTTCTTGAGATCCTTTTTTTCTG
CGCGTAATCTGCTGCTTGCAAACAAAAAAACCACCGCTACCAGCGGTGGTTTGTTTGCCGGATCAAGAGC
TACCAACTCTTTTTCCGAAGGTAACTGGCTTCAGCAGAGCGCAGATACCAAATACTGTTCTTCTAGTGTA
GCCGTAGTTAGGCCACCACTTCAAGAACTCTGTAGCACCGCCTACATACCTCGCTCTGCTAATCCTGTTA
CCAGTGGCTGCTGCCAGTGGCGATAAGTCGTGTCTTACCGGGTTGGACTCAAGACGATAGTTACCGGATA
AGGCGCAGCGGTCGGGCTGAACGGGGGGTTCGTGCACACAGCCCAGCTTGGAGCGAACGACCTACACCGA
ACTGAGATACCTACAGCGTGAGCTATGAGAAAGCGCCACGCTTCCCGAAGGGAGAAAGGCGGACAGGTAT
CCGGTAAGCGGCAGGGTCGGAACAGGAGAGCGCACGAGGGAGCTTCCAGGGGGAAACGCCTGGTATCTTT
ATAGTCCTGTCGGGTTTCGCCACCTCTGACTTGAGCGTCGATTTTTGTGATGCTCGTCAGGGGGGCGGAG
CCTATGGAAAAACGCCAGCAACGCGGCCTTTTTACGGTTCCTGGCCTTTTGCTGGCCTTTTGCTCACATG
ATTTAAATGAAACTCGTAATCGGAGAACGGGTGCAATAGCAAGGACCAGATCGAACTTGACTGACGCAAT
TCTGAGCGTAGTCGAAACCCAGACAAGTCGATCTCGCCAAGTAGCTGACTTGACTGGTTAATTAAGTTTC
GATAGCCCAAGGTAACCAATGAGATTAGGGAGGGAAGAAAGTTTGATGAACTACTTCTGACCCCTAGTGG
TGTCCAGAAAAGACCATTAAAGGAATGTCTTGATCGAAATCGAGAGATCGCCTGCAGGATAGCTGACGAC
CTTAAGGATAAATTTCTGGTAAGGAGGACACGTATGGAAGTGGGCAAGTTGGGGAAGCCGTATCCGTTGC
TGAATCTGGCATATGTGGGAGTATAAGACGCGCAGCGTCGCATCAGGCATTTTTTTCTGCGCCAATGCCG
GTAGATAGCAATCCGGCCCGAGGGGCACAAAAAACCCCTCAAGACCCGTTTAGAGGCCCCAAGGGGTTAT
GCTACGATACCGATAGAGATGGGCCAATACCACATTTGTAGAGGTTTTACTTGCTTTAAAAAACCTCCCA
CACCTCCCCCTGAACCTGAAACATAAAATGAATGCAATTGTTGTTGTTAACTTGTTTATTGCAGCTTATA
ATGGTTACAAATAAAGCAATAGCATCACAAATTTCACAAATAAAGCATTTTTTTCACTGCATTCTAGTTG
TGGTTTGTCCAAACTCATCAATGTATCTTATCATGTCTGTGAGCTGAAGGTACGCTGTATCTCAGTCAGT
CAAGCTAGCAGAGGCCTGCGGATCCTTATTTGTCATCGTCGTCCTTGTAATCAATGTCATGATCTTTGTA
GTCTCCATCGTGGTCCTTATAATCCATCGACTGAAAGTAAAGGTTTTCGGCGTGACATGTCTCATTATGA
TCTTGTAACTCCAGACTGAACCAAAAAATGATTAGCATAATGAGCACCAGAAAAAGCAGGAAAGCCAAGA
AGCACAGATAAAAGTCGATGAGCGATAGTTCTATCATGGTGGCGGCCGCTGGCGGGTGTGTCGAGTGGAT
GGTAGGATCGACAAAGATCTGATCTGACGGTTCACTAAACCAGCTCTGCTTATATAGACCTCCCACCGTA
CACGCCTACCGCCCATTTGCGTCAATGGGGCGGAGTTGTTACGACATTTTGGAAAGTCCCGTTGATTTTG
GTGCCAAAACAAACTCCCATTGACGTCAATGGGGTGGAGACTTGGAAATCCCCGTGAGTCAAACCGCTAT
CCACGCCCATTGATGTACTGCCAAAACCGCATCAGCATGGTAATAGCGATGACTAATACGTAGATGTACT
GCCAAGTAGGAAAGTCCCATAAGGTCATGTACTGGGCATAATGCCAGGCGGGCCATTTACCGTCATTGAC
GTCAATAGGGGGCGTACTTGGCATATGATACACTTGATGTACTGCCAAGTGGGCAGTTTACCGTAAATAC
TCCACCCATTGACGTCAATGGAAAGTCCCTATTGGCGTTACTATGGGAACATACGTCATTATTGACGTCA
ATGGGCGGGGGTCGTTGGGCGGTCAGCCAGGCGGGCCATTTACCGTAAGTTATGTAACGCGGAACTCCAT
ATATGGGCTATGAACTAATGACCCCGTAATTGATTACTA
Features (pLannotate 1.2.2; 20 found; start..end, strand, type, name):
     31..79      +  polyA_signal   poly(A) signal: synthetic polyadenylation signal
     97..143     +  terminator     T7 terminator: transcription terminator for bacteriophage T7 RNA polymerase
    148..219     -  misc_feature   5' β-globin insulator: insulator upstream of the human β-globin locus (Farrell et al., 2002)
    371..507     -  terminator     rrnG terminator: transcription terminator from the E. coli ribosomal RNA rrnG operon (Albrechtsen et al., 1991)
    520..1380    -  CDS            AmpR: β-lactamase; bla; confers resistance to ampicillin, carbenicillin, and related antibiotics
   1646..1694    -  polyA_signal   poly(A) signal: synthetic polyadenylation signal
   1722..2743    -  CDS            HygR (fragment): hygromycin B phosphotransferase confers resistance to hygromycin
   2753..3962    -  promoter       UbC promoter: human ubiquitin C promoter
   4226..4290    +  CDS            bla(M) (fragment): β-lactamase lacking the signal sequence; bla(M); allows cytosolic expression of β-lactamase
   4462..5050    +  rep_origin     ori: high-copy-number ColE1/pMB1/pBR322/pUC origin of replication
   5276..5347    -  misc_feature   3' β-globin insulator: insulator downstream of the human β-globin locus (Farrell et al., 2002)
   5392..5528    -  terminator     rrnG terminator: transcription terminator from the E. coli ribosomal RNA rrnG operon (Albrechtsen et al., 1991)
   5558..5604    -  terminator     T7 terminator: transcription terminator for bacteriophage T7 RNA polymerase
   5627..5696    +  CDS            large T antigen (fragment): large T antigen from SV40 (simian virus 40)
   5719..5840    +  polyA_signal   SV40 poly(A) signal: SV40 polyadenylation signal
   5910..5932    -  CDS            FLAG (fragment): FLAG® epitope tag, followed by an enterokinase cleavage site
   5999..6127    -  CDS            NS7B_SARS2: Experimental evidence at protein level: Swiss-Prot protein existence level 1. From Severe acute respiratory syndrome coronavirus 2 (2019-nCoV) (SARS-CoV-2).
   6202..6253    -  promoter       CMVd2 promoter: truncated human cytomegalovirus (CMV) immediate early promoter that yields moderately reduced expression relative to the full-length promoter
   6316..6333    +  promoter       CMV promoter (fragment): human cytomegalovirus (CMV) immediate early promoter
   6406..6709    -  enhancer       CMV enhancer: human cytomegalovirus immediate early enhancer
