[The description below was written by a language model from this plasmid's Addgene catalogue record and pLannotate feature annotations shown in this document.]
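Description:
pGBW-m4252967 is a mammalian expression plasmid carrying the wild-type ORF7b gene of SARS-CoV-2, built on a pTwist_CMV_Hygro_6 backbone from which an AarI site has been removed. It is propagated in E. coli as a high-copy plasmid through a ColE1/pUC-type origin and selected with ampicillin via the β-lactamase (AmpR) gene. For selection in mammalian cells, it carries a separate cassette in which the human ubiquitin C (UbC) promoter drives hygromycin B phosphotransferase, followed by a synthetic polyadenylation signal.

The payload is a small open reading frame, annotated as the SARS-CoV-2 NS7B protein, placed downstream of the human cytomegalovirus immediate early enhancer and promoter for strong constitutive transcription. According to the catalogue record, the backbone supplies a C-terminal fusion consisting of a TEV protease cleavage site followed by a 3xFLAG epitope, which allows detection or affinity capture with anti-FLAG reagents and optional proteolytic removal of the tag. The automated annotation picks up only a partial FLAG match just downstream of the ORF and does not call the TEV site. An SV40 poly(A) signal lies beyond the tag, although it is annotated on the opposite strand to the ORF, so the table does not make clear which element terminates the transcript. The expression unit and plasmid maintenance region are bracketed by short β-globin insulator elements along with T7 and rrnG bacterial terminators, which are intended to limit transcriptional read-through and interference between modules.

The record supports use for transient or hygromycin-selected expression of tagged ORF7b in mammalian cells, but it does not state more specific applications or the cloning method.
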