Addgene plasmid #153639: pGBW-m4252967
Purpose: Mammalian expression plasmid for SARS-CoV-2 ORF7b
Depositing lab: Ginkgo Bioworks & Benjie Chen. Depositing organization: Ginkgo Bioworks.
Backbone
  Vector backbone: pTwist_CMV_Hygro_6 with AarI site removed
  Backbone size w/o insert (bp): 6525
  Vector type: Mammalian Expression
  Selectable markers: Hygromycin
Growth in bacteria
  Bacterial resistance: Ampicillin, 100 μg/mL
  Growth temperature: 37°C
  Growth strain: DH5alpha
  Copy number: High Copy
Gene/Insert
  Gene/Insert name: SARS-CoV-2 ORF7b
  Species: Severe acute respiratory syndrome coronavirus 2
  Insert size (bp): 125
  Mutation: wt
  Entrez Gene: ORF7b (a.k.a. GU280_gp08)
  Promoter: CMV
  Tag / fusion protein: Cleavable TEV;3xFlag (C terminal on backbone)
  Cloning method: Unknown
Resource information
  A portion of this plasmid was derived from a plasmid made by: GinkgoBioworks
Depositor comments: NCBI reference sequence: 43740574
How to cite: pGBW-m4252967 was a gift from Ginkgo Bioworks & Benjie Chen (Addgene plasmid # 153639 ; http://n2t.net/addgene:153639 ; RRID:Addgene_153639)
